>Addgene plasmid #10890 | pWZL-neo Myr-FLAG-p110alpha | addgene partial sequence | sequence record 17870 | 10890 with pBABE 5'
ATGGGGTCTTCAAAATCTAAACCAAAGGACCCCAGCCAGCGCCGGCGCAGGATCCGAGGTTACCTTGACT
ACAAAGACGATGACGACAAGCAATTGAGCGACGAGATCCGAACAATGCCTCCAAGACCATCATCAGGTGA
ACTGTGGGGCATCCACTTGATGCCCCCAAGAATCCTAGTAGAATGTTTACTACCAAATGGGATGATAGTG
ACTTTAGAATGCCTCCGTGAGGCTACGTTAATAACGATAAAGCATGAACTATTTAAAGAAGCAAGAAAAT
ACCCTCTCCATCAACTTCTTCAAGATGAATCTTCTTACATTTTCGTAAGTGTTACCCAAGAAGCAGAAAG
GGAAGAATTTTTTGATGAAACAAGACGACTTTGTGACCTTCGGCTTTTTCAACCCTTTTTAAAAGTAATT
GAACCAGTAGGCAACCGTGAAGAAAAGATCCTCAATCGAGAAATTGGTTTTGCTATCGGCATGCCAGTGT
GTGAATTCGATATGGTTAAAGATCCAGAAGTACAGGACTTCCGAAGAAATATTCTCAATGTTTGTAAAGA
AGCTGTGGATCTTAGGGATCTTAATTCACCTCATAGTAGAGCAATGTATGTTTATCCTCCAAATGTAGAA
TCTTCACCAGAACTGCCAAAGCACATATATAATAAATTGGATAAAGGGCAAATAATAGTGGTGATTTGGG
TAATAGTTTCTCCAAATAATGACAAACAGAAGTATACTCTGAAAATCAACCATGACTGTGTGCCAGAACA
AGTAATTGCTGAAGCAATCAGGAAAAAAACTCGAAGTATGTTGCTATCATCTGAACAACTA
