[The description below was written by a language model from this plasmid's Addgene catalogue record.]
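Description:
pWZL-neo Myr-FLAG-p110alpha is a retroviral mammalian expression plasmid built on the pWZL Neo backbone (about 5.1 kb without insert). It is maintained in E. coli as a high-copy plasmid under ampicillin selection. Transduced or transfected mammalian cells are selected with G418 through the neomycin resistance marker. No feature table accompanies the record, so the promoter, the origin of replication and the way the marker is coupled to the insert are not explicitly stated. In retroviral vectors of this general type, the cargo is normally transcribed from the viral long terminal repeat. The vector RNA is packaged into particles in a packaging cell line that supplies the viral proteins in trans, which allows stable integration into dividing target cells.

The payload is an insert of roughly 3.6 kb encoding bovine p110alpha (PIK3CA), the catalytic subunit of class IA phosphatidylinositol 3-kinase, cloned between EagI and XhoI sites. Two elements are fused to its N terminus: a myristoylation signal (Myr) and a FLAG epitope. A myristoylation signal directs lipid modification of the protein and tethers it to cellular membranes. For p110alpha this is a widely used way to bring the kinase close to its lipid substrates and make PI3K signalling constitutively active, independent of upstream receptor input. The FLAG tag allows detection or immunoprecipitation of the exogenous protein.

The associated publication concerns transformation of human mammary epithelial cells through activation of PI3K. This fits use of the construct to stably introduce an activated p110alpha allele into cultured cells for studies of PI3K pathway signalling and oncogenic transformation.
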