Addgene plasmid #10890: pWZL-neo Myr-FLAG-p110alpha
Depositing lab: William Hahn. Depositing organization: Dana-Farber Cancer Institute. Publication: Human mammary epithelial cell transformation through the activation of phosphatidylinositol 3-kinase. Zhao JJ, Gjoerup OV, Subramanian RR, Cheng Y, Chen W, Roberts TM, Hahn WC. Cancer Cell. 2003 May . 3(5):483-95. 10.1016/S1535-6108(03)00088-6 PubMed 12781366.
Backbone
  Vector backbone: pWZL Neo
  Backbone size w/o insert (bp): 5100
  Vector type: Mammalian Expression, Retroviral
  Selectable markers: Neomycin (select with G418)
Growth in bacteria
  Bacterial resistance: Ampicillin, 100 μg/mL
  Growth temperature: 37°C
  Growth strain: DH5alpha
  Copy number: High Copy
Gene/Insert
  Gene/Insert name: p110alpha (alt names: PI3K p110; PIK3CA)
  Species: B. taurus (bovine)
  Insert size (bp): 3600
  GenBank ID: NM_174574
  Entrez Gene: PIK3CA
  Tag / fusion protein: Myr (N terminal on insert); Flag (N terminal on insert)
  Cloning method: Restriction Enzyme; 5′ cloning site EagI (unknown if destroyed); 3′ cloning site XhoI (not destroyed)
  Sequencing primers: 5′ pBABE 5'
Terms and licenses: Academic/Nonprofit Terms; Industry Terms: Not Available to Industry
How to cite: pWZL-neo Myr-FLAG-p110alpha was a gift from William Hahn (Addgene plasmid # 10890 ; http://n2t.net/addgene:10890 ; RRID:Addgene_10890)
